>Addgene plasmid #63773 | pDONR221 Rrp1 | depositor full sequence | sequence record 111315 | new full plasmid sequence
CTTTCCTGCGTTATCCCCTGATTCTGTGGATAACCGTATTACCGCCTTTGAGTGAGCTGATACCGCTCGC
CGCAGCCGAACGACCGAGCGCAGCGAGTCAGTGAGCGAGGAAGCGGAAGAGCGCCCAATACGCAAACCGC
CTCTCCCCGCGCGTTGGCCGATTCATTAATGCAGCTGGCACGACAGGTTTCCCGACTGGAAAGCGGGCAG
TGAGCGCAACGCAATTAATACGCGTACCGCTAGCCAGGAAGAGTTTGTAGAAACGCAAAAAGGCCATCCG
TCAGGATGGCCTTCTGCTTAGTTTGATGCCTGGCAGTTTATGGCGGGCGTCCTGCCCGCCACCCTCCGGG
CCGTTGCTTCACAACGTTCAAATCCGCTCCCGGCGGATTTGTCCTACTCAGGAGAGCGTTCACCGACAAA
CAACAGATAAAACGAAAGGCCCAGTCTTCCGACTGAGCCTTTCGTTTTATTTGATGCCTGGCAGTTCCCT
ACTCTCGCGTTAACGCTAGCATGGATGTTTTCCCAGTCACGACGTTGTAAAACGACGGCCAGTCTTAAGC
TCGGGCCCCAAATAATGATTTTATTTTGACTGATAGTGACCTGTTCGTTGCAACAAATTGATGAGCAATG
CTTTTTTATAATGCCAACTTTGTACAAAAAAGCAGGCTACAAA
[834 nt withheld, positions 674-1507]
AACCCAGCTTTCTTGTACAAAGTTGGCATTATAAGAAAGCATTGCTTATCAATTTGTTGCAACGAACAGG
TCACTATCAGTCAAAATAAAATCATTATTTGCCATCCAGCTGATATCCCCTATAGTGAGTCGTATTACAT
GGTCATAGCTGTTTCCTGGCAGCTCTGGCCCGTGTCTCAAAATCTCTGATGTTACATTGCACAAGATAAA
ATAATATCATCATGAACAATAAAACTGTCTGCTTACATAAACAGTAATACAAGGGGTGTTATGAGCCATA
TTCAACGGGAAACGTCGAGGCCGCGATTAAATTCCAACATGGATGCTGATTTATATGGGTATAAATGGGC
TCGCGATAATGTCGGGCAATCAGGTGCGACAATCTATCGCTTGTATGGGAAGCCCGATGCGCCAGAGTTG
TTTCTGAAACATGGCAAAGGTAGCGTTGCCAATGATGTTACAGATGAGATGGTCAGACTAAACTGGCTGA
CGGAATTTATGCCTCTTCCGACCATCAAGCATTTTATCCGTACTCCTGATGATGCATGGTTACTCACCAC
TGCGATCCCCGGAAAAACAGCATTCCAGGTATTAGAAGAATATCCTGATTCAGGTGAAAATATTGTTGAT
GCGCTGGCAGTGTTCCTGCGCCGGTTGCATTCGATTCCTGTTTGTAATTGTCCTTTTAACAGCGATCGCG
TATTTCGTCTCGCTCAGGCGCAATCACGAATGAATAACGGTTTGGTTGATGCGAGTGATTTTGATGACGA
GCGTAATGGCTGGCCTGTTGAACAAGTCTGGAAAGAAATGCATAAACTTTTGCCATTCTCACCGGATTCA
GTCGTCACTCATGGTGATTTCTCACTTGATAACCTTATTTTTGACGAGGGGAAATTAATAGGTTGTATTG
ATGTTGGACGAGTCGGAATCGCAGACCGATACCAGGATCTTGCCATCCTATGGAACTGCCTCGGTGAGTT
TTCTCCTTCATTACAGAAACGGCTTTTTCAAAAATATGGTATTGATAATCCTGATATGAATAAATTGCAG
TTTCATTTGATGCTCGATGAGTTTTTCTAATCAGAATTGGTTAATTGGTTGTAACACTGGCAGAGCATTA
CGCTGACTTGACGGGACGGCGCAAGCTCATGACCAAAATCCCTTAACGTGAGTTACGCGTCGTTCCACTG
AGCGTCAGACCCCGTAGAAAAGATCAAAGGATCTTCTTGAGATCCTTTTTTTCTGCGCGTAATCTGCTGC
TTGCAAACAAAAAAACCACCGCTACCAGCGGTGGTTTGTTTGCCGGATCAAGAGCTACCAACTCTTTTTC
CGAAGGTAACTGGCTTCAGCAGAGCGCAGATACCAAATACTGTTCTTCTAGTGTAGCCGTAGTTAGGCCA
CCACTTCAAGAACTCTGTAGCACCGCCTACATACCTCGCTCTGCTAATCCTGTTACCAGTGGCTGCTGCC
AGTGGCGATAAGTCGTGTCTTACCGGGTTGGACTCAAGACGATAGTTACCGGATAAGGCGCAGCGGTCGG
GCTGAACGGGGGGTTCGTGCACACAGCCCAGCTTGGAGCGAACGACCTACACCGAACTGAGATACCTACA
GCGTGAGCTATGAGAAAGCGCCACGCTTCCCGAAGGGAGAAAGGCGGACAGGTATCCGGTAAGCGGCAGG
GTCGGAACAGGAGAGCGCACGAGGGAGCTTCCAGGGGGAAACGCCTGGTATCTTTATAGTCCTGTCGGGT
TTCGCCACCTCTGACTTGAGCGTCGATTTTTGTGATGCTCGTCAGGGGGGCGGAGCCTATGGAAAAACGC
CAGCAACGCGGCCTTTTTACGGTTCCTGGCCTTTTGCTGGCCTTTTGCTCACATGTT
Features (pLannotate 1.2.2; 10 found; start..end, strand, type, name):
    121..213     +  CDS            lacI (fragment): lac repressor; lacI; The lac repressor binds to the lac operator to inhibit transcription in E. coli. This inhibition can be relieved by adding lactose or isopropyl-β-D-thiogalactopyranoside (IPTG).
    268..295     -  terminator     rrnB T2 terminator: transcription terminator T2 from the E. coli rrnB gene
    427..470     +  terminator     rrnB T1 terminator: Escherichia coli rrnB; transcription terminator T1 from the E. coli rrnB gene
    517..553     -  CDS            lacZα (fragment): LacZα fragment of β-galactosidase; lacZ fragment
    569..668     +  protein_bind   attL1: mutant version of attL; recombination site for the Gateway® LR reaction LR Clonase™
    674..1507    +  CDS            RRP1 (sequence withheld): RRP1_YEAST - Experimental evidence at protein level: Swiss-Prot protein existence level 1. Required for 27S rRNA processing to 25S and 5.8S. From Saccharomyces cerevisiae (strain ATCC 204508 / S288c) (Baker's yeast).
   1509..1608    -  protein_bind   attL2: mutant version of attL; recombination site for the Gateway® LR reaction LR Clonase™
   1626..1644    -  promoter       T7 promoter: promoter for bacteriophage T7 RNA polymerase
   1778..2587    +  CDS            KanR: aminoglycoside phosphotransferase; aph(3')-Ia; confers resistance to kanamycin in bacteria or G418 (Geneticin®) in eukaryotes
   2734..3322    +  rep_origin     ori: high-copy-number ColE1/pMB1/pBR322/pUC origin of replication
