[The description below was written by a language model from this plasmid's Addgene catalogue record and pLannotate feature annotations shown in this document.]
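Description:
pDONR221 Rrp1 is a Gateway entry clone carrying the Saccharomyces cerevisiae open reading frame RRP1 (systematic name YDR087C) in the commercial pDONR221 donor backbone. It is a bacterial propagation plasmid. A high-copy ColE1/pUC-type origin maintains it in E. coli, and an aminoglycoside phosphotransferase gene (KanR) provides kanamycin selection. The catalogue lists the total size as 3,369 bp, while the annotated full sequence is 3,384 nt. Either figure is smaller than the empty 4,762 bp backbone, as expected because the BP recombination that creates an entry clone replaces the donor vector's larger attP-flanked cassette with the insert.

The 834 bp RRP1 coding sequence sits between attL1 and attL2. These are the recombination sites produced by the BP reaction and used by LR Clonase to move the ORF, in a defined orientation, into any attR-containing destination vector. No promoter is annotated in a position to drive the ORF in yeast or bacteria. The only promoter called is a T7 promoter downstream of attL2 on the opposite strand, a standard backbone element. The rrnB T1 and T2 terminators lie upstream of the cassette and insulate the insert from read-through transcription coming from the vector. The short lacI and lacZα fragments are backbone remnants, not functional genes. No epitope tags or reporters are annotated.

Rrp1 is required for processing of 27S pre-rRNA into mature 25S and 5.8S rRNAs. The clone was deposited in connection with a protein interaction map of the large ribosomal subunit (LSU) processome. The plasmid serves as a source clone for shuttling RRP1 into expression or interaction-assay destination vectors, though the record does not name specific ones.
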