Addgene plasmid #63773: pDONR221 Rrp1
Purpose: yeast ORF Rrp1 in the Gateway entry vector pDONR221
Depositing lab: Susan Baserga. Depositing organization: Yale University. Publication: A protein interaction map of the LSU processome. McCann KL, Charette JM, Vincent NG, Baserga SJ. Genes Dev. 2015 Apr 15;29(8):862-75. doi: 10.1101/gad.256370.114. Epub 2015 Apr 15. PubMed 25877921.
Backbone
  Vector backbone: pDONR221
  Backbone manufacturer: Invitrogen
  Backbone size w/o insert (bp): 4762
  Total vector size (bp): 3369
  Vector type: Gateway Donor vector
Growth in bacteria
  Bacterial resistance: Kanamycin, 50 μg/mL
  Growth temperature: 37°C
  Growth strain: DH5alpha
  Copy number: Unknown
Gene/Insert
  Gene/Insert name: Rrp1 (alt name: YDR087C)
  Species: S. cerevisiae (budding yeast)
  Insert size (bp): 834
  Cloning method: Gateway Cloning
  Sequencing primers: 5′ M13F; 3′ M13R
Terms and licenses: Academic/Nonprofit Terms; Industry Terms: Not Available to Industry
How to cite: pDONR221 Rrp1 was a gift from Susan Baserga (Addgene plasmid # 63773 ; http://n2t.net/addgene:63773 ; RRID:Addgene_63773)
