>Addgene plasmid #63773 | pDONR221 Rrp1 | addgene partial sequence | sequence record 111311 | M13pUC-Fwd 5'-CCCAGTCACGACGTTGTAAAACG-3'
GGCCCAATATGATTTTATTTTGACTGATAGTGACCTGTTCGTTGCAACAAATTGATGAGCAATGCTTTTT
TATAATGCCAACTTTGTACAAAAAAGCAGGCTACAAA
[834 nt withheld, positions 108-941]
A
