>Addgene plasmid #63773 | pDONR221 Rrp1 | addgene partial sequence | sequence record 111314 | M13-Rev 5'-CAGGAAACAGCTATGACC-3'
CAGCTGGATGGCAAATAATGATTTTATTTTGACTGATAGTGACCTGTTCGTTGCAACAAATTGATAAGCA
ATGCTTTCTTATAATGCCAACTTTGTACAAGAAAGCTGGGTT
[834 nt withheld, positions 113-946]
